Addgene plasmid #17413: pENTR1A-FKBP12DD C-term (w350-2)
Purpose: (Empty Backbone) Gateway entry vector for Degron, C-term
Depositing lab: Eric Campeau & Paul Kaufman. Depositing organization: University of Massachusetts, Worcester. Publication: A versatile viral system for expression and depletion of proteins in mammalian cells. Campeau E, Ruhl VE, Rodier F, Smith CL, Rahmberg BL, Fuss JO, Campisi J, Yaswen P, Cooper PK, Kaufman PD.. PLoS One. 2009 Aug 6;4(8):e6529. 10.1371/journal.pone.0006529 PubMed 19657394.
Backbone
  Vector backbone: pENTR1A
  Backbone manufacturer: Invitrogen
  Backbone size (bp): 2624
  Vector type: Mammalian Expression ; Entry vector
Growth in bacteria
  Bacterial resistance: Kanamycin, 50 μg/mL
  Growth temperature: 37°C
  Growth strain: DH5alpha
  Growth instructions: TOP10F', 37oC
  Copy number: High Copy
Gene/Insert
  Gene/Insert name: None
  Tag / fusion protein: FKBP12DD (L106P) (C terminal on backbone)
  Cloning method: Restriction Enzyme
  Sequencing primers: 5′ ENTRforw; 3′ ENTRrev
Terms and licenses: Academic/Nonprofit Terms; Industry Terms: Not Available to Industry
How to cite: pENTR1A-FKBP12DD C-term (w350-2) was a gift from Eric Campeau & Paul Kaufman (Addgene plasmid # 17413 ; http://n2t.net/addgene:17413 ; RRID:Addgene_17413)
