[The description below was written by a language model from this plasmid's Addgene catalogue record and pLannotate feature annotations shown in this document.]
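Description:
pENTR1A-FKBP12DD C-term (w350-2) is an empty Gateway entry vector built on the Invitrogen pENTR1A backbone, with a total recorded size of 2,624 bp. It is designed to add a C-terminal FKBP12-derived destabilization domain (degron) to a protein of interest. It is propagated in E. coli as a high-copy plasmid from a ColE1/pUC-type origin and selected with kanamycin through an aph(3')-Ia resistance gene. The automated annotation also flags a short fragment resembling the RSF origin, which is too small to be a functional replicon. The rrnB T1 and T2 terminators sit upstream of the cloning region, where they shield it from read-through transcription from the backbone.

The functional cassette lies between the attL1 and attL2 recombination sites. It contains no gene of interest, only the FKBP12 coding sequence, which the catalogue describes as the L106P destabilizing mutant and the feature table matches to the F36V ligand-binding variant of FKBP12. A user inserts an open reading frame by restriction cloning into the short interval between attL1 and the FKBP12 domain, in frame and without a stop codon, so that the degron is fused to the protein's C terminus. An LR Clonase reaction then transfers the fusion into a destination vector. The entry plasmid carries no annotated promoter, so expression in mammalian cells depends on the destination vector. The associated publication describes a viral system for expressing and depleting proteins in mammalian cells. Domains of this type generally direct the fused protein to degradation unless a synthetic stabilizing ligand is present, which allows its abundance to be tuned, although the record does not name a ligand.
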