Features (pLannotate 1.2.2; 8 found; start..end, strand, type, name):
      1..46      +  rep_origin     RSF ori (fragment): Plasmids containing the RSF 1030 origin of replication can be propagated in E. coli cells that contain additional plasmids with compatible origins.
    106..149     -  terminator     rrnB T1 terminator: Escherichia coli rrnB; transcription terminator T1 from the E. coli rrnB gene
    281..308     +  terminator     rrnB T2 terminator: transcription terminator T2 from the E. coli rrnB gene
    358..457     +  protein_bind   attL1: mutant version of attL; recombination site for the Gateway® LR reaction LR Clonase™
    524..847     +  CDS            FKBP-V: F36V mutant of FK506-binding protein FKBP12 binds synthetic ligands that do not bind wild-type FKBP
    853..952     -  protein_bind   attL2: mutant version of attL; recombination site for the Gateway® LR reaction LR Clonase™
   1075..1884    +  CDS            KanR: aminoglycoside phosphotransferase; aph(3')-Ia; confers resistance to kanamycin in bacteria or G418 (Geneticin®) in eukaryotes
   1974..2562    +  rep_origin     ori: high-copy-number ColE1/pMB1/pBR322/pUC origin of replication
>Addgene plasmid #17413 | pENTR1A-FKBP12DD C-term (w350-2) | depositor full sequence | sequence record 8588 | Author sequence
CTTTCCTGCGTTATCCCCTGATTCTGTGGATAACCGTATTACCGCTAGCATGGATCTCGGGGACGTCTAA
CTACTAAGCGAGAGTAGGGAACTGCCAGGCATCAAATAAAACGAAAGGCTCAGTCGGAAGACTGGGCCTT
TCGTTTTATCTGTTGTTTGTCGGTGAACGCTCTCCTGAGTAGGACAAATCCGCCGGGAGCGGATTTGAAC
GTTGTGAAGCAACGGCCCGGAGGGTGGCGGGCAGGACGCCCGCCATAAACTGCCAGGCATCAAACTAAGC
AGAAGGCCATCCTGACGGATGGCCTTTTTGCGTTTCTACAAACTCTTCCTGTTAGTTAGTTACTTAAGCT
CGGGCCCCAAATAATGATTTTATTTTGACTGATAGTGACCTGTTCGTTGCAACAAATTGATAAGCAATGC
TTTTTTATAATGCCAACTTTGTACAAAAAAGCAGGCTTTAAAGGAACCAATTCAGTCGACTGGATCCGGT
ACCGAATTCGCGGCCGCACTCGAGATATCTAGAGGAGTGCAGGTGGAAACCATCTCCCCAGGAGACGGGC
GCACCTTCCCCAAGCGCGGCCAGACCTGTGTGGTGCACTACACCGGGATGCTTGAAGATGGAAAGAAAGT
CGATTCCTCCCGGGACAGAAACAAGCCCTTTAAGTTTATGCTAGGCAAGCAGGAGGTGATCCGAGGCTGG
GAAGAAGGGGTTGCCCAGATGAGTGTGGGTCAGAGAGCCAAACTGACTATATCTCCAGATTATGCCTATG
GTGCCACTGGGCACCCAGGCATCATCCCACCACATGCCACTCTCGTCTTCGATGTGGAGCTTCTAAAACC
GGAATGAGCTAGACCCAGCTTTCTTGTACAAAGTTGGCATTATAAGAAAGCATTGCTTATCAATTTGTTG
CAACGAACAGGTCACTATCAGTCAAAATAAAATCATTATTTGCCATCCAGCTGCAGCTCTGGCCCGTGTC
TCAAAATCTCTGATGTTACATTGCACAAGATAAAAATATATCATCATGAACAATAAAACTGTCTGCTTAC
ATAAACAGTAATACAAGGGGTGTTATGAGCCATATTCAACGGGAAACGTCGAGGCCGCGATTAAATTCCA
ACATGGATGCTGATTTATATGGGTATAAATGGGCTCGCGATAATGTCGGGCAATCAGGTGCGACAATCTA
TCGCTTGTATGGGAAGCCCGATGCGCCAGAGTTGTTTCTGAAACATGGCAAAGGTAGCGTTGCCAATGAT
GTTACAGATGAGATGGTCAGACTAAACTGGCTGACGGAATTTATGCCTCTTCCGACCATCAAGCATTTTA
TCCGTACTCCTGATGATGCATGGTTACTCACCACTGCGATCCCCGGAAAAACAGCATTCCAGGTATTAGA
AGAATATCCTGATTCAGGTGAAAATATTGTTGATGCGCTGGCAGTGTCCCTGCGCCGGTTGCATTCGATT
CCTGTTTGTAATTGTCCTTTTAACAGCGATCGCGTATTTCGTCTCGCTCAGGCGCAATCACGAATGAATA
ACGGTTTGGTTGATGCGAGTGATTTTGATGACGAGCGTAATGGCTGGCCTGTTGAACAAGTCTGGAAAGA
AATGCATAAACTTTTGCCATTCTCACCGGATTCAGTCGTCACTCATGGTGATTTCTCACTTGATAACCTT
ATTTTTGACGAGGGGAAATTAATAGGTTGTATTGATGTTGGACGAGTCGGAATCGCAGACCGATACCAGG
ATCTTGCCATCCTATGGAACTGCCTCGGTGAGTTTTCTCCTTCATTACAGAAACGGCTTTTTCAAAAATA
TGGTATTGATAATCCTGATATGAATAAATTGCAGTTTCATTTGATGCTCGATGAGTTTTTCTAATCAGAA
TTGGTTAATTGGTTGTAACATTATTCAGATTGGGCCCCGTTCCACTGAGCGTCAGACCCGGTAGAAAAGA
TCAAAGGATCTTCTTGAGATCCTTTTTTTCTGCGCGTAATCTGCTGCTTGCAAACAAAAAAACCACCGCT
ACCAGCGGTGGTTTGTTTGCCGGATCAAGAGCTACCAACTCTTTTTCCGAAGGTAACTGGCTTCAGCAGA
GCGCAGATACCAAATACTGTTCTTCTAGTGTAGCCGTAGTTAGGCCACCACTTCAAGAACTCTGTAGCAC
CGCCTACATACCTCGCTCTGCTAATCCTGTTACCAGTGGCTGCTGCCAGTGGCGATAAGTCGTGTCTTAC
CGGGTTGGACTCAAGACGATAGTTACCGGATAAGGCGCAGCGGTCGGGCTGAACGGGGGGTTCGTGCACA
CAGCCCAGCTTGGAGCGAACGACCTACACCGAACTGAGATACCTACAGCGTGAGCTATGAGAAAGCGCCA
CGCTTCCCGAAGGGAGAAAGGCGGACAGGTATCCGGTAAGCGGCAGGGTCGGAACAGGAGAGCGCACGAG
GGAGCTTCCAGGGGGAAACGCCTGGTATCTTTATAGTCCTGTCGGGTTTCGCCACCTCTGACTTGAGCGT
CGATTTTTGTGATGCTCGTCAGGGGGGCGGAGCCTATGGAAAAACGCCAGCAACGCGGCCTTTTTACGGT
TCCTGGCCTTTTGCTGGCCTTTTGCTCACATGTT
