>Addgene plasmid #17413 | pENTR1A-FKBP12DD C-term (w350-2) | addgene partial sequence | sequence record 25900 | 17413 with pENTR-R
TTTATTGTTCNTGATGATATATTTTTATCTTGTGCAATGTAACATCAGAGATTTTGAGACACGGGCCAGA
GCTGCAGCTGGATGGCAAATAATGATTTTATTTTGACTGATAGTGACCTGTTCGTTGCAACAAATTGATA
AGCAATGCTTTCTTATAATGCCAACTTTGTACAAGAAAGCTGGGTCTAGCTCATTCCGGTTTTAGAAGCT
CCACATCGAAGACGAGAGTGGCATGTGGTGGGATGATGCCTGGGTGCCCAGTGGCACCATAGGCATAATC
TGGAGATATAGTCAGTTTGGCTCTCTGACCCACACTCATCTGGGCAACCCCTTCTTCCCAGCCTCGGATC
ACCTCCTGCTTGCCTAGCATAAACTTAAAGGGCTTGTTTCTGTCCCGGGAGGAATCGACTTTCTTTCCAT
CTTCAAGCATCCCGGTGTAGTGCACCACACAGGTCTGGCCGCGCTTGGGGAAGGTGCGCCCGTCTCCTGG
GGAGATGGTTTCCACCTGCACTCCTCTAGATATCTCGAGTGCGGCCGCGAATTCGGTACCGGATCCAGTC
GACTGAATTGGTTCCTTTAAAGCCTGCTTTTTTGTACAAAGTTGGCATTATAAAAAAGCATTGCTTATCA
ATTTGTTGCAACGAACAGGTCACTATCAGTCAAAATAAAATCATTNATTTG
